>Addgene plasmid #119942 | BIC-Gag-CAS9 | addgene full sequence | sequence record 235075 | Addgene NGS Result
CCCTTCAGCCCCCTCTCTCCCACCTGAACCCCCACTCTCGACCCCGCCCCAGTCCTCCCTCTATCCGGCT
CTCACTTCTCCTTTAAACACCAAACCTAGGCCTCAAGTCCTTCCTGATAGCGGAGGACCACTCATTGATC
TACTCACGGAGGACCCTCCGCCTTACCGGGACCCAGGGCCACCCTCTCCTGACGGGAACGGCGATAGCGG
AGAAGTGGCCCCTACAGAAGGAGCCCCTGACCCTTCCCCAATGGTATCCCGCCTGCGGGGAAGAAAAGAA
CCCCCCGTGGCGGATTCTACTACCTCTCAGGCGTTCCCCCTTCGCCTGGGAGGGAATGGACAGTATCAAT
ACTGGCCATTTTCCTCCTCTGACCTCTATAACTGGAAAAATAACAACCCCTCTTTCTCCGAGGACCCAGC
TAAATTGACAGCTTTGATCGAGTCCGTTCTCCTTACTCATCAGCCCACTTGGGATGACTGCCAACAGCTA
TTAGGGACCCTGCTGACGGGAGAAGAAAAACAGCGAGTGCTCCTAGAGGCCCGAAAGGCGGTTCGAGGGG
AGGACGGACGCCCAACTCAGCTGCCCAATGACATTAATGATGCTTTTCCCTTGGAACGTCCCGACTGGGA
CTACAACACCCAACGAGGTAGGAACCACCTAGTCCACTATCGCCAGTTGCTCCTAGCGGGTCTCCAAAAC
GCGGGCAGAAGCCCCACCAATTTGGCCAAGGTAAAAGGGATAACCCAGGGACCTAATGAGTCTCCCTCAG
CCTTTTTAGAGAGACTCAAGGAGGCCTATCGCAGATACACTCCTTATGACCCTGAGGACCCAGGGCAAGA
AACCAATGTGGCCATGTCATTCATCTGGCAGTCCGCCCCGGATATCGGGCGAAAGTTAGAGCGGTTAGAA
GATTTGAAGAGTAAGACCTTAGGAGACTTAGTGAGGGAAGCTGAAAAGATCTTTAATAAACGAGAAACCC
CGGAAGAAAGAGAGGAACGTATTAGGAGAGAAACAGAGGAAAAGGAAGAACGCCGTAGGGCAGAGGATGT
GCAGAGAGAGAAGGAGAGGGACCGCAGAAGACATAGAGAAATGAGTAAGTTGCTGGCTACTGTCGTTAGC
GGGCAGAGACAGGATAGACAGGGAGGAGAGCGAAGGAGGCCCCAACTCGACCACGACCAGTGTGCCTACT
GCAAAGAAAAGGGACATTGGGCTAGAGATTGCCCCAAGAAGCCAAGAGGACCCCGGGGACCACGACCCCA
GGCCTCCCTCCTGACGCGTAGTTCCCTGTATCCAGCCCTCACACCTACCGGTGATTACAAAGACGATGAC
GATAAGATGGCCCCAAAGAAGAAGCGGAAGGTCGGTATCCACGGAGTCCCAGCAGCCGACAAGAAGTACA
GCATCGGCCTGGACATCGGCACCAACTCTGTGGGCTGGGCCGTGATCACCGACGAGTACAAGGTGCCCAG
CAAGAAATTCAAGGTGCTGGGCAACACCGACCGGCACAGCATCAAGAAGAACCTGATCGGAGCCCTGCTG
TTCGACAGCGGCGAAACAGCCGAGGCCACCCGGCTGAAGAGAACCGCCAGAAGAAGATACACCAGACGGA
AGAACCGGATCTGCTATCTGCAAGAGATCTTCAGCAACGAGATGGCCAAGGTGGACGACAGCTTCTTCCA
CAGACTGGAAGAGTCCTTCCTGGTGGAAGAGGATAAGAAGCACGAGCGGCACCCCATCTTCGGCAACATC
GTGGACGAGGTGGCCTACCACGAGAAGTACCCCACCATCTACCACCTGAGAAAGAAACTGGTGGACAGCA
CCGACAAGGCCGACCTGCGGCTGATCTATCTGGCCCTGGCCCACATGATCAAGTTCCGGGGCCACTTCCT
GATCGAGGGCGACCTGAACCCCGACAACAGCGACGTGGACAAGCTGTTCATCCAGCTGGTGCAGACCTAC
AACCAGCTGTTCGAGGAAAACCCCATCAACGCCAGCGGCGTGGACGCCAAGGCCATCCTGTCTGCCAGAC
TGAGCAAGAGCAGACGGCTGGAAAATCTGATCGCCCAGCTGCCCGGCGAGAAGAAGAATGGCCTGTTCGG
AAACCTGATTGCCCTGAGCCTGGGCCTGACCCCCAACTTCAAGAGCAACTTCGACCTGGCCGAGGATGCC
AAACTGCAGCTGAGCAAGGACACCTACGACGACGACCTGGACAACCTGCTGGCCCAGATCGGCGACCAGT
ACGCCGACCTGTTTCTGGCCGCCAAGAACCTGTCCGACGCCATCCTGCTGAGCGACATCCTGAGAGTGAA
CACCGAGATCACCAAGGCCCCCCTGAGCGCCTCTATGATCAAGAGATACGACGAGCACCACCAGGACCTG
ACCCTGCTGAAAGCTCTCGTGCGGCAGCAGCTGCCTGAGAAGTACAAAGAGATTTTCTTCGACCAGAGCA
AGAACGGCTACGCCGGCTACATTGACGGCGGAGCCAGCCAGGAAGAGTTCTACAAGTTCATCAAGCCCAT
CCTGGAAAAGATGGACGGCACCGAGGAACTGCTCGTGAAGCTGAACAGAGAGGACCTGCTGCGGAAGCAG
CGGACCTTCGACAACGGCAGCATCCCCCACCAGATCCACCTGGGAGAGCTGCACGCCATTCTGCGGCGGC
AGGAAGATTTTTACCCATTCCTGAAGGACAACCGGGAAAAGATCGAGAAGATCCTGACCTTCCGCATCCC
CTACTACGTGGGCCCTCTGGCCAGGGGAAACAGCAGATTCGCCTGGATGACCAGAAAGAGCGAGGAAACC
ATCACCCCCTGGAACTTCGAGGAAGTGGTGGACAAGGGCGCTTCCGCCCAGAGCTTCATCGAGCGGATGA
CCAACTTCGATAAGAACCTGCCCAACGAGAAGGTGCTGCCCAAGCACAGCCTGCTGTACGAGTACTTCAC
CGTGTATAACGAGCTGACCAAAGTGAAATACGTGACCGAGGGAATGAGAAAGCCCGCCTTCCTGAGCGGC
GAGCAGAAAAAGGCCATCGTGGACCTGCTGTTCAAGACCAACCGGAAAGTGACCGTGAAGCAGCTGAAAG
AGGACTACTTCAAGAAAATCGAGTGCTTCGACTCCGTGGAAATCTCCGGCGTGGAAGATCGGTTCAACGC
CTCCCTGGGCACATACCACGATCTGCTGAAAATTATCAAGGACAAGGACTTCCTGGACAATGAGGAAAAC
GAGGACATTCTGGAAGATATCGTGCTGACCCTGACACTGTTTGAGGACAGAGAGATGATCGAGGAACGGC
TGAAAACCTATGCCCACCTGTTCGACGACAAAGTGATGAAGCAGCTGAAGCGGCGGAGATACACCGGCTG
GGGCAGGCTGAGCCGGAAGCTGATCAACGGCATCCGGGACAAGCAGTCCGGCAAGACAATCCTGGATTTC
CTGAAGTCCGACGGCTTCGCCAACAGAAACTTCATGCAGCTGATCCACGACGACAGCCTGACCTTTAAAG
AGGACATCCAGAAAGCCCAGGTGTCCGGCCAGGGCGATAGCCTGCACGAGCACATTGCCAATCTGGCCGG
CAGCCCCGCCATTAAGAAGGGCATCCTGCAGACAGTGAAGGTGGTGGACGAGCTCGTGAAAGTGATGGGC
CGGCACAAGCCCGAGAACATCGTGATCGAAATGGCCAGAGAGAACCAGACCACCCAGAAGGGACAGAAGA
ACAGCCGCGAGAGAATGAAGCGGATCGAAGAGGGCATCAAAGAGCTGGGCAGCCAGATCCTGAAAGAACA
CCCCGTGGAAAACACCCAGCTGCAGAACGAGAAGCTGTACCTGTACTACCTGCAGAATGGGCGGGATATG
TACGTGGACCAGGAACTGGACATCAACCGGCTGTCCGACTACGATGTGGACCATATCGTGCCTCAGAGCT
TTCTGAAGGACGACTCCATCGACAACAAGGTGCTGACCAGAAGCGACAAGAACCGGGGCAAGAGCGACAA
CGTGCCCTCCGAAGAGGTCGTGAAGAAGATGAAGAACTACTGGCGGCAGCTGCTGAACGCCAAGCTGATT
ACCCAGAGAAAGTTCGACAATCTGACCAAGGCCGAGAGAGGCGGCCTGAGCGAACTGGATAAGGCCGGCT
TCATCAAGAGACAGCTGGTGGAAACCCGGCAGATCACAAAGCACGTGGCACAGATCCTGGACTCCCGGAT
GAACACTAAGTACGACGAGAATGACAAGCTGATCCGGGAAGTGAAAGTGATCACCCTGAAGTCCAAGCTG
GTGTCCGATTTCCGGAAGGATTTCCAGTTTTACAAAGTGCGCGAGATCAACAACTACCACCACGCCCACG
ACGCCTACCTGAACGCCGTCGTGGGAACCGCCCTGATCAAAAAGTACCCTAAGCTGGAAAGCGAGTTCGT
GTACGGCGACTACAAGGTGTACGACGTGCGGAAGATGATCGCCAAGAGCGAGCAGGAAATCGGCAAGGCT
ACCGCCAAGTACTTCTTCTACAGCAACATCATGAACTTTTTCAAGACCGAGATTACCCTGGCCAACGGCG
AGATCCGGAAGCGGCCTCTGATCGAGACAAACGGCGAAACCGGGGAGATCGTGTGGGATAAGGGCCGGGA
TTTTGCCACCGTGCGGAAAGTGCTGAGCATGCCCCAAGTGAATATCGTGAAAAAGACCGAGGTGCAGACA
GGCGGCTTCAGCAAAGAGTCTATCCTGCCCAAGAGGAACAGCGATAAGCTGATCGCCAGAAAGAAGGACT
GGGACCCTAAGAAGTACGGCGGCTTCGACAGCCCCACCGTGGCCTATTCTGTGCTGGTGGTGGCCAAAGT
GGAAAAGGGCAAGTCCAAGAAACTGAAGAGTGTGAAAGAGCTGCTGGGGATCACCATCATGGAAAGAAGC
AGCTTCGAGAAGAATCCCATCGACTTTCTGGAAGCCAAGGGCTACAAAGAAGTGAAAAAGGACCTGATCA
TCAAGCTGCCTAAGTACTCCCTGTTCGAGCTGGAAAACGGCCGGAAGAGAATGCTGGCCTCTGCCGGCGA
ACTGCAGAAGGGAAACGAACTGGCCCTGCCCTCCAAATATGTGAACTTCCTGTACCTGGCCAGCCACTAT
GAGAAGCTGAAGGGCTCCCCCGAGGATAATGAGCAGAAACAGCTGTTTGTGGAACAGCACAAGCACTACC
TGGACGAGATCATCGAGCAGATCAGCGAGTTCTCCAAGAGAGTGATCCTGGCCGACGCTAATCTGGACAA
AGTGCTGTCCGCCTACAACAAGCACCGGGATAAGCCCATCAGAGAGCAGGCCGAGAATATCATCCACCTG
TTTACCCTGACCAATCTGGGAGCCCCTGCCGCCTTCAAGTACTTTGACACCACCATCGACCGGAAGAGGT
ACACCAGCACCAAAGAGGTGCTGGACGCCACCCTGATCCACCAGAGCATCACCGGCCTGTACGAGACACG
GATCGACCTGTCTCAGCTGGGAGGCGACAAGCGTCCTGCTGCTACTAAGAAAGCTGGTCAAGCTAAGAAA
AAGAAAGCTAGGTACCTGCATCCTCAGGTGCAGGCTGCCTATCAGAAGGTGGTGGCTGGTGTGGCCAATG
CCCTGGCTCACAAATACCACTGAGATCTTTTTCCCTCTGCCAAAAATTATGGGGACATCATGAAGCCCCT
TGAGCATCTGACTTCTGGCTAATAAAGGAAATTTATTTTCATTGCAATAGTGTGTTGGAATTTTTTGTGT
CTCTCACTCGGAAGGACATATGGGAGGGCAAATCATTTAAAACATCAGAATGAGTATTTGGTTTAGAGTT
TGGCAACATATGCCCATATGCTGGCTGCCATGAACAAAGGTTGGCTATAAAGAGGTCATCAGTATATGAA
ACAGCCCCCTGCTGTCCATTCCTTATTCCATAGAAAAGCCTTGACTTGAGGTTAGATTTTTTTTATATTT
TGTTTTGTGTTATTTTTTTCTTTAACATCCCTAAAATTTTCCTTACATGTTTTACTAGCCAGATTTTTCC
TCCTCTCCTGACTACTCCCAGTCATAGCTGTCCCTCTTCTCTTATGGAGATCCCTCGACGGATCGGCCGC
AATTCGTAATCATGTCATAGCTGTTTCCTGTGTGAAATTGTTATCCGCTCACAATTCCACACAACATACG
AGCCGGAAGCATAAAGTGTAAAGCCTGGGGTGCCTAATGAGTGAGCTAACTCACATTAATTGCGTTGCGC
TCACTGCCCGCTTTCCAGTCGGGAAACCTGTCGTGCCAGCTGCATTAATGAATCGGCCAACGCGCGGGGA
GAGGCGGTTTGCGTATTGGGCGCTCTTCCGCTTCCTCGCTCACTGACTCGCTGCGCTCGGTCGTTCGGCT
GCGGCGAGCGGTATCAGCTCACTCAAAGGCGGTAATACGGTTATCCACAGAATCAGGGGATAACGCAGGA
AAGAACATGTGAGCAAAAGGCCAGCAAAAGGCCAGGAACCGTAAAAAGGCCGCGTTGCTGGCGTTTTTCC
ATAGGCTCCGCCCCCCTGACGAGCATCACAAAAATCGACGCTCAAGTCAGAGGTGGCGAAACCCGACAGG
ACTATAAAGATACCAGGCGTTTCCCCCTGGAAGCTCCCTCGTGCGCTCTCCTGTTCCGACCCTGCCGCTT
ACCGGATACCTGTCCGCCTTTCTCCCTTCGGGAAGCGTGGCGCTTTCTCATAGCTCACGCTGTAGGTATC
TCAGTTCGGTGTAGGTCGTTCGCTCCAAGCTGGGCTGTGTGCACGAACCCCCCGTTCAGCCCGACCGCTG
CGCCTTATCCGGTAACTATCGTCTTGAGTCCAACCCGGTAAGACACGACTTATCGCCACTGGCAGCAGCC
ACTGGTAACAGGATTAGCAGAGCGAGGTATGTAGGCGGTGCTACAGAGTTCTTGAAGTGGTGGCCTAACT
ACGGCTACACTAGAAGAACAGTATTTGGTATCTGCGCTCTGCTGAAGCCAGTTACCTTCGGAAAAAGAGT
TGGTAGCTCTTGATCCGGCAAACAAACCACCGCTGGTAGCGGTGGTTTTTTTGTTTGCAAGCAGCAGATT
ACGCGCAGAAAAAAAGGATCTCAAGAAGATCCTTTGATCTTTTCTACGGGGTCTGACGCTCAGTGGAACG
AAAACTCACGTTAAGGGATTTTGGTCATGAGATTATCAAAAAGGATCTTCACCTAGATCCTTTTAAATTA
AAAATGAAGTTTTAAATCAATCTAAAGTATATATGAGTAAACTTGGTCTGACAGTTACCAATGCTTAATC
AGTGAGGCACCTATCTCAGCGATCTGTCTATTTCGTTCATCCATAGTTGCCTGACTCCCCGTCGTGTAGA
TAACTACGATACGGGAGGGCTTACCATCTGGCCCCAGTGCTGCAATGATACCGCGAGACCCACGCTCACC
GGCTCCAGATTTATCAGCAATAAACCAGCCAGCCGGAAGGGCCGAGCGCAGAAGTGGTCCTGCAACTTTA
TCCGCCTCCATCCAGTCTATTAATTGTTGCCGGGAAGCTAGAGTAAGTAGTTCGCCAGTTAATAGTTTGC
GCAACGTTGTTGCCATTGCTACAGGCATCGTGGTGTCACGCTCGTCGTTTGGTATGGCTTCATTCAGCTC
CGGTTCCCAACGATCAAGGCGAGTTACATGATCCCCCATGTTGTGCAAAAAAGCGGTTAGCTCCTTCGGT
CCTCCGATCGTTGTCAGAAGTAAGTTGGCCGCAGTGTTATCACTCATGGTTATGGCAGCACTGCATAATT
CTCTTACTGTCATGCCATCCGTAAGATGCTTTTCTGTGACTGGTGAGTACTCAACCAAGTCATTCTGAGA
ATAGTGTATGCGGCGACCGAGTTGCTCTTGCCCGGCGTCAATACGGGATAATACCGCGCCACATAGCAGA
ACTTTAAAAGTGCTCATCATTGGAAAACGTTCTTCGGGGCGAAAACTCTCAAGGATCTTACCGCTGTTGA
GATCCAGTTCGATGTAACCCACTCGTGCACCCAACTGATCTTCAGCATCTTTTACTTTCACCAGCGTTTC
TGGGTGAGCAAAAACAGGAAGGCAAAATGCCGCAAAAAAGGGAATAAGGGCGACACGGAAATGTTGAATA
CTCATACTCTTCCTTTTTCAATATTATTGAAGCATTTATCAGGGTTATTGTCTCATGAGCGGATACATAT
TTGAATGTATTTAGAAAAATAAACAAATAGGGGTTCCGCGCACATTTCCCCGAAAAGTGCCACCTAAATT
GTAAGCGTTAATATTTTGTTAAAATTCGCGTTAAATTTTTGTTAAATCAGCTCATTTTTTAACCAATAGG
CCGAAATCGGCAAAATCCCTTATAAATCAAAAGAATAGACCGAGATAGGGT
[37 nt withheld, positions 8382-8418]
AAAGAACGTGGACTCCAACGTCAAAGG
[49 nt withheld, positions 8446-8494]
T
[91 nt withheld, positions 8496-8586]
G
[124 nt withheld, positions 8588-8711]
CCCATTCGCCATTCAGGCTGCGCAACTGTTGGGAAGGGCGATCGGTGCGGGCCTCTTCGCTATTACGCCA
GCTGGCGAAAGGGGGATGTGCTGCAAGGCGATTAAGTTGGGTAACGCCAGGGTTTTCCCAGTCACGACGT
TGTAAAACGACGGCCAGTGAGCGCGCGTAATACGACTCACTATAGGGCGAATTGGAGCTCCACCGCGGTG
GCGGCCGCTCTAGAGAGCTTGGCCCATTGCATACGTTGTATCCATATCATAATATGTACATTTATATTGG
CTCATGTCCAACATTACCGCCATGTTGACATTGATTATTGACTAGTTATTAATAGTAATCAATTACGGGG
TCATTAGTTCATAGCCCATATATGGAGTTCCGCGTTACATAACTTACGGTAAATGGCCCGCCTGGCTGAC
CGCCCAACGACCCCCGCCCATTGACGTCAATAATGACGTATGTTCCCATAGTAACGCCAATAGGGACTTT
CCATTGACGTCAATGGGTGGAGTATTTACGGTAAACTGCCCACTTGGCAGTACATCAAGTGTATCATATG
CCAAGTACGCCCCCTATTGACGTCAATGACGGTAAATGGCCCGCCTGGCATTATGCCCAGTACATGACCT
TATGGGACTTTCCTACTTGGCAGTACATCTACGTATTAGTCATCGCTATTACCATGGTGATGCGGTTTTG
GCAGTACATCAATGGGCGTGGATAGCGGTTTGACTCACGGGGATTTCCAAGTCTCCACCCCATTGACGTC
AATGGGAGTTTGTTTTGGCACCAAAATCAACGGGACTTTCCAAAATGTCGTAACAACTCCGCCCCATTGA
CGCAAATGGGCGGTAGGCGTGTACGGTGGGAGGTCTATATAAGCAGAGCTCGTTTAGTGAACCGTCAGAT
CGCCTGGAGACGCCATCCACGCTGTTTTGACCTCCATAGAAGACACCGGGACCGATCCAGCCTCCGGTCG
ACCGATCCTGAGAACTTCAGGGTGAGTTTGGGGACCCTTGATTGTTCTTTCTTTTTCGCTATTGTAAAAT
TCATGTTATATGGAGGGGGCAAAGTTTTCAGGGTGTTGTTTAGAATGGGAAGATGTCCCTTGTATCACCA
TGGACCCTCATGATAATTTTGTTTCTTTCACTTTCTACTCTGTTGACAACCATTGTCTCCTCTTATTTTC
TTTTCATTTTCTGTAACTTTTTCGTTAAACTTTAGCTTGCATTTGTAACGAATTTTTAAATTCACTTTTG
TTTATTTGTCAGATTGTAAGTACTTTCTCTAATCACTTTTTTTTCAAGGCAATCAGGGTATATTATATTG
TACTTCAGCACAGTTTTAGAGAACAATTGTTATAATTAAATGATAAGGTAGAATATTTCTGCATATAAAT
TCTGGCTGGCGTGGAAATATTCTTATTGGTAGAAACAACTACACCCTGGTCATCATCCTGCCTTTCTCTT
TATGGTTACAATGATATACACTGTTTGAGATGAGGATAAAATACTCTGAGTCCAAACCGGGCCCCTCTGC
TAACCATGTTCATGCCTTCTTCTCTTTCCTACAGCTCCTGGGCAACGTGCTGGTTGTTGTGCTGTCTCAT
CATTTTGGCAAAGAATTCCTCGAGGGCCGGATCCGAATTCCTGTATTTGTCTGAAAACATGGGCCAGGCT
GTTACCACCCCCTTAAGTTTGACTTTAGACCACTGGAAGGATGTCGAACGGACAGCCCACAACCTGTCGG
TAGAGGTTAGAAAAAGGCGCTGGGTTACATTCTGCTCTGCAGAATGGCCAACCTTCAACGTCGGATGGCC
ACGAGACGGCACTTTTAACCCAGACATTATTACACAGGTTAAGATCAAGGTCTTCTCACCTGGCCCACAT
GGACATCCGGATCAGGTCCCCTACATCGTGACCTGGGAAGCTATAGCAGTAGACCCCCCTCCCTGGGTCA
GACCCTTCGTGCACCCTAAACCTCCCCTCTCTCTTCC
Features (pLannotate 1.2.2; 19 found; start..end, strand, type, name):
   1388..2989    +  CDS            Cas9(N): N-terminal portion of Streptococcus pyogenes Cas9 (Zetsche et al., 2015)
   2990..5488    +  CDS            Cas9(C): C-terminal portion of Streptococcus pyogenes Cas9 (Zetsche et al., 2015)
   5552..5620    +  CDS            HBB (fragment): HBB_PONPY - Experimental evidence at transcript level: Swiss-Prot protein existence level 2. Involved in oxygen transport from the lung to the various peripheral tissues. From Pongo pygmaeus (Bornean orangutan).
   5691..5746    +  polyA_signal   β-globin poly(A) signal: rabbit β-globin polyadenylation signal (Gil and Proudfoot, 1987)
   6126..6148    -  protein_bind   lac operator (fragment): The lac repressor binds to the lac operator to inhibit transcription in E. coli. This inhibition can be relieved by adding lactose or isopropyl-β-D-thiogalactopyranoside (IPTG). lac repressor encoded by lacI
   6152..6182    -  promoter       lac promoter: promoter for the E. coli lac operon
   6197..6218    -  protein_bind   CAP binding site: CAP binding activates transcription in the presence of cAMP. E. coli catabolite activator protein
   6231..6323    -  CDS            lacI (fragment): lac repressor; lacI; The lac repressor binds to the lac operator to inhibit transcription in E. coli. This inhibition can be relieved by adding lactose or isopropyl-β-D-thiogalactopyranoside (IPTG).
   6506..7094    -  rep_origin     ori: high-copy-number ColE1/pMB1/pBR322/pUC origin of replication
   7265..8125    -  CDS            AmpR: β-lactamase; bla; confers resistance to ampicillin, carbenicillin, and related antibiotics
   8126..8230    -  promoter       AmpR promoter: bla
   8283..8711    -  rep_origin     f1 ori (sequence partly withheld): f1 bacteriophage origin of replication; arrow indicates direction of (+) strand synthesis
   8716..8871    -  CDS            lacZα (fragment): LacZα fragment of β-galactosidase; lacZ fragment
   8879..8897    +  promoter       T7 promoter: promoter for bacteriophage T7 RNA polymerase
   8906..8935    +  misc_feature   MCS (fragment): pBluescript multiple cloning site
   9018..9397    +  enhancer       CMV enhancer: human cytomegalovirus immediate early enhancer
   9398..9601    +  promoter       CMV promoter: human cytomegalovirus (CMV) immediate early promoter
   9713..10285   +  intron         β-globin intron: intron from rabbit β-globin gene
  10380..1276    +  CDS            gag (across the origin): GAG_MLVFF - Experimental evidence at protein level: Swiss-Prot protein existence level 1. [Nucleocapsid protein p10-Gag]: Involved in the packaging and encapsidation of two copies of the genome. Binds with high affinity to conserved UCUG elements within the packaging signal, located near the 5'-end of the genome. This binding is dependent on genome dimerization. From Friend murine leukemia virus (isolate FB29) (FrMLV).
