[The description below was written by a language model from this plasmid's Addgene catalogue record and pLannotate feature annotations shown in this document.]
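Description:
BIC-Gag-CAS9 is a mammalian expression plasmid of roughly 10.7 kb, built on a backbone the depositor calls pCDNA3-like, that encodes a fusion between the Gag polyprotein of Friend murine leukemia virus and Streptococcus pyogenes Cas9. It is propagated in E. coli as a high-copy plasmid through a ColE1/pUC-type origin and selected with ampicillin via the β-lactamase gene. The annotated backbone also carries an f1 phage origin, a T7 promoter and remnants of lac/lacZα and pBluescript polylinker sequences. No mammalian selection marker is annotated.

The expression cassette is driven by the human CMV immediate-early enhancer and promoter, followed by a rabbit β-globin intron that typically improves transcript processing and expression. The open reading frame begins with gag (annotated across the origin of the circular sequence) and continues into Cas9, which the annotation tool splits into N- and C-terminal portions that are contiguous here. The catalogue lists a FLAG tag as N-terminal on the insert, although the feature table does not annotate it, so its exact position is not confirmed. A short β-globin coding fragment and the rabbit β-globin polyadenylation signal lie downstream. The depositor notes a few extra amino acids at the end of the insert and states that this is the functional version used in the published work. The Cas9 sequence was amplified from a lentiCRISPR plasmid.

The plasmid is used in producer cells, together with overexpressed guide RNA(s) and suitable viral envelope constructs, to generate Gag-Cas9 virus-like particles ("Nanoblades"). Gag drives particle assembly and carries Cas9–sgRNA ribonucleoprotein into the particles, allowing transient genome-editing delivery to primary cells and in vivo.
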