Addgene plasmid #119942: BIC-Gag-CAS9
Purpose: encodes a GAG (F-MLV)-CAS9(sp) fusion. Allows the production of GAG-CAS9 Virus like particles from producer cells in association with over expressed gRNA(s) and appropriate envelopes.
Depositing lab: Philippe Mangeot & Théophile Ohlmann & Emiliano Ricci. Depositing organization: Delegation INSERM Rhones Alpes - Auvergne. Publication: Genome editing in primary cells and in vivo using viral-derived Nanoblades loaded with Cas9-sgRNA ribonucleoproteins. Mangeot PE, Risson V, Fusil F, Marnef A, Laurent E, Blin J, Mournetas V, Massourides E, Sohier TJM, Corbin A, Aube F, Teixeira M, Pinset C, Schaeffer L, Legube G, Cosset FL, Verhoeyen E, Ohlmann T, Ricci EP. Nat Commun. 2019 Jan 3;10(1):45. doi: 10.1038/s41467-018-07845-z. PubMed 30604748.
Backbone
  Vector backbone: pCDNA3-like
  Total vector size (bp): 10745
  Vector type: Mammalian Expression
Growth in bacteria
  Bacterial resistance: Ampicillin, 100 μg/mL
  Growth temperature: 37°C
  Growth strain: DH5alpha
  Copy number: High Copy
Gene/Insert
  Gene/Insert name: GAG FMLV fused to spCAS9
  Species: H. sapiens (human), M. musculus (mouse)
  Insert size (bp): 5877
  Promoter: hCMV
  Tag / fusion protein: FLAG (N terminal on insert)
  Cloning method: Restriction Enzyme; 5′ cloning site Xho I (not destroyed); 3′ cloning site BamHI. Not unique after cloning (not destroyed)
  Sequencing primers: 5′ ACTACATCCTGGTCATCATCC; 3′ CCACCTTCTGATAGGCAGCC
Resource information
  A portion of this plasmid was derived from a plasmid made by: CAS9 was amplified from the lentiCRISPR plasmid (addgene #49535) from Zhang lab
Terms and licenses: Academic/Nonprofit Terms; Industry Terms: Not Available to Industry
Depositor comments: Please visit https://www.biorxiv.org/content/early/2017/10/12/202010 for BioRxiv preprint. Note, there are some additional amino acids on the 3' end of the insert--depositor confirmed this is the version used in the paper and the plasmid should function as described.
How to cite: BIC-Gag-CAS9 was a gift from Philippe Mangeot & Théophile Ohlmann & Emiliano Ricci (Addgene plasmid # 119942 ; http://n2t.net/addgene:119942 ; RRID:Addgene_119942)
